>Addgene plasmid #235140 | pAAV-hSyn-FLAG-HA-T6B-MUT-YFP | addgene full sequence | sequence record 469842 | Addgene NGS Result
CCTGCAGGCAGCTGCGCGCTCGCTCGCTCACTGAGGCCGCCCGGGCAAAGCCCGGGCGTCGGGCGACCTT
TGGTCGCCCGGCCTCAGTGAGCGAGCGAGCGCGCAGAGAGGGAGTGGCCAACTCCATCACTAGGGGTTCC
TTCTAGACAACTTTGTATAGAAAAGTTGACTAGTAGTGCAAGTGGGTTTTAGGACCAGGATGAGGCGGGG
TGGGGGTGCCTACCTGACGACCGACCCCGACCCACTGGACAAGCACCCAACCCCCATTCCCCAAATTGCG
CATCCCCTATCAGAGAGGGGGAGGGGAAACAGGATGCGGCGAGGCGCGTGCGCACTGCCAGCTTCAGCAC
CGCGGACAGTGCCTTCGCCCCCGCCTGGCGGCGCGCGCCACCGCCGCCTCAGCACTGAAGGCGCGCTGAC
GTCACTCGCCGGTCCCCCGCAAACTCCCCTTCCCGGCCACCTTGGTCGCGTCCGCGCCGCCGCCGGCCCA
GCCGGACCGCACCACGCGAGGCGCGAGATAGGGGGGCACGGGCGCGACCATCTGCGCTGCGGCGCCGGCG
ACTCAGCGCTGCCTCAGTCTGCGGTGGGCAGCGGAGGAGTCGTGTCGTGCCTGAGAGCGCAGTCGATCTA
GACGATAAGGGCGAATCTCGAGGCCACCATGGACTACAAGGACGACGATGACAAGTACCCTTATGACGTG
CCCGATTACGCTAGCGGCCGCGATTGTCAGGCTGTCTTGCAGACTCTTTTGAGCCGAACTGATTTGGACC
CCAGGGTGCTCTCAAACACTGGCGCCGGCCAAACTCAAATTAAGCAGGACACAGTGGCCGACATTGAAGA
GGTGCCAAGGCCTGAGGGGAAATCTGACAAAGGAACTGAGGGGGCCGAGAGCGCTGCCACACAGACCAAG
AACTCAGGGGGCGCCGGAGATGCACCCAGCCAAAGCAATCAAATGAAGTCTGGAGCCGGGGAGCTCGTCG
CCACCGGATCCATGGTGAGCAAGGGCGAGGAGCTGTTCACCGGGGTGGTGCCCATCCTGGTCGAGCTGGA
CGGCGACGTAAACGGCCACAAGTTCAGCGTGTCCGGCGAGGGCGAGGGCGATGCCACCTACGGCAAGCTG
ACCCTGAAGTTCATCTGCACCACCGGCAAGCTGCCCGTGCCCTGGCCCACCCTCGTGACCACCTTCGGCT
ACGGCCTGCAGTGCTTCGCCCGCTACCCCGACCACATGAAGCAGCACGACTTCTTCAAGTCCGCCATGCC
CGAAGGCTACGTCCAGGAGCGCACCATCTTCTTCAAGGACGACGGCAACTACAAGACCCGCGCCGAGGTG
AAGTTCGAGGGCGACACCCTGGTGAACCGCATCGAGCTGAAGGGCATCGACTTCAAGGAGGACGGCAACA
TCCTGGGGCACAAGCTGGAGTACAACTACAACAGCCACAACGTCTATATCATGGCCGACAAGCAGAAGAA
CGGCATCAAGGTGAACTTCAAGATCCGCCACAACATCGAGGACGGCAGCGTGCAGCTCGCCGACCACTAC
CAGCAGAACACCCCCATCGGCGACGGCCCCGTGCTGCTGCCCGACAACCACTACCTGAGCTACCAGTCCG
CCCTGAGCAAAGACCCCAACGAGAAGCGCGATCACATGGTCCTGCTGGAGTTCGTGACCGCCGCCGGGAT
CACTCTCGGCATGGACGAGCTGTACAAGTAAGTCGACACCCAGCTTTCTTGTACAAAGTGGGAATTCCGA
TAATCAACCTCTGGATTACAAAATTTGTGAAAGATTGACTGGTATTCTTAACTATGTTGCTCCTTTTACG
CTATGTGGATACGCTGCTTTAATGCCTTTGTATCATGCTATTGCTTCCCGTATGGCTTTCATTTTCTCCT
CCTTGTATAAATCCTGGTTGCTGTCTCTTTATGAGGAGTTGTGGCCCGTTGTCAGGCAACGTGGCGTGGT
GTGCACTGTGTTTGCTGACGCAACCCCCACTGGTTGGGGCATTGCCACCACCTGTCAGCTCCTTTCCGGG
ACTTTCGCTTTCCCCCTCCCTATTGCCACGGCGGAACTCATCGCCGCCTGCCTTGCCCGCTGCTGGACAG
GGGCTCGGCTGTTGGGCACTGACAATTCCGTGGTGTTGTCGGGGAAGCTGACGTCCTTTCCATGGCTGCT
CGCCTGTGTTGCCACCTGGATTCTGCGCGGGACGTCCTTCTGCTACGTCCCTTCGGCCCTCAATCCAGCG
GACCTTCCTTCCCGCGGCCTGCTGCCGGCTCTGCGGCCTCTTCCGCGTCTTCGCCTTCGCCCTCAGACGA
GTCGGATCTCCCTTTGGGCCGCCTCCCCGCATCGGGAATTCCTAGAGCTCGCTGATCAGCCTCGACTGTG
CCTTCTAGTTGCCAGCCATCTGTTGTTTGCCCCTCCCCCGTGCCTTCCTTGACCCTGGAAGGTGCCACTC
CCACTGTCCTTTCCTAATAAAATGAGGAAATTGCATCGCATTGTCTGAGTAGGTGTCATTCTATTCTGGG
GGGTGGGGTGGGGCAGGACAGCAAGGGGGAGGATTGGGAAGAGAATAGCAGGCATGCTGGGGAGGGCCGC
AGGAACCCCTAGTGATGGAGTTGGCCACTCCCTCTCTGCGCGCTCGCTCGCTCACTGAGGCCGGGCGACC
AAAGGTCGCCCGACGCCCGGGCTTTGCCCGGGCGGCCTCAGTGAGCGAGCGAGCGCGCAGCTGCCTGCAG
GGGCGCCTGATGCGGTATTTTCTCCTTACGCATCTGTGCGGTATTTCACACCGCATA
[95 nt withheld, positions 2788-2882]
T
[46 nt withheld, positions 2884-2929]
C
[141 nt withheld, positions 2931-3071]
CCTTTGACGTTGGAGTCCACGTTCTTT
[37 nt withheld, positions 3099-3135]
ACTCTATCTCGGGCTATTCTTTTGATTTATAAGGGATTTTGCCGATTTCGGTCTATTGGTTAAAAAATGA
GCTGATTTAACAAAAATTTAACGCGAATTTTAACAAAATATTAACGTTTACAATTTTATGGTGCACTCTC
AGTACAATCTGCTCTGATGCCGCATAGTTAAGCCAGCCCCGACACCCGCCAACACCCGCTGACGCGCCCT
GACGGGCTTGTCTGCTCCCGGCATCCGCTTACAGACAAGCTGTGACCGTCTCCGGGAGCTGCATGTGTCA
GAGGTTTTCACCGTCATCACCGAAACGCGCGAGACGAAAGGGCCTCGTGATACGCCTATTTTTATAGGTT
AATGTCATGATAATAATGGTTTCTTAGACGTCAGGTGGCACTTTTCGGGGAAATGTGCGCGGAACCCCTA
TTTGTTTATTTTTCTAAATACATTCAAATATGTATCCGCTCATGAGACAATAACCCTGATAAATGCTTCA
ATAATATTGAAAAAGGAAGAGTATGAGTATTCAACATTTCCGTGTCGCCCTTATTCCCTTTTTTGCGGCA
TTTTGCCTTCCTGTTTTTGCTCACCCAGAAACGCTGGTGAAAGTAAAAGATGCTGAAGATCAGTTGGGTG
CACGAGTGGGTTACATCGAACTGGATCTCAACAGCGGTAAGATCCTTGAGAGTTTTCGCCCCGAAGAACG
TTTTCCAATGATGAGCACTTTTAAAGTTCTGCTATGTGGCGCGGTATTATCCCGTATTGACGCCGGGCAA
GAGCAACTCGGTCGCCGCATACACTATTCTCAGAATGACTTGGTTGAGTACTCACCAGTCACAGAAAAGC
ATCTTACGGATGGCATGACAGTAAGAGAATTATGCAGTGCTGCCATAACCATGAGTGATAACACTGCGGC
CAACTTACTTCTGACAACGATCGGAGGACCGAAGGAGCTAACCGCTTTTTTGCACAACATGGGGGATCAT
GTAACTCGCCTTGATCGTTGGGAACCGGAGCTGAATGAAGCCATACCAAACGACGAGCGTGACACCACGA
TGCCTGTAGCAATGGCAACAACGTTGCGCAAACTATTAACTGGCGAACTACTTACTCTAGCTTCCCGGCA
ACAATTAATAGACTGGATGGAGGCGGATAAAGTTGCAGGACCACTTCTGCGCTCGGCCCTTCCGGCTGGC
TGGTTTATTGCTGATAAATCTGGAGCCGGTGAGCGTGGAAGCCGCGGTATCATTGCAGCACTGGGGCCAG
ATGGTAAGCCCTCCCGTATCGTAGTTATCTACACGACGGGGAGTCAGGCAACTATGGATGAACGAAATAG
ACAGATCGCTGAGATAGGTGCCTCACTGATTAAGCATTGGTAACTGTCAGACCAAGTTTACTCATATATA
CTTTAGATTGATTTAAAACTTCATTTTTAATTTAAAAGGATCTAGGTGAAGATCCTTTTTGATAATCTCA
TGACCAAAATCCCTTAACGTGAGTTTTCGTTCCACTGAGCGTCAGACCCCGTAGAAAAGATCAAAGGATC
TTCTTGAGATCCTTTTTTTCTGCGCGTAATCTGCTGCTTGCAAACAAAAAAACCACCGCTACCAGCGGTG
GTTTGTTTGCCGGATCAAGAGCTACCAACTCTTTTTCCGAAGGTAACTGGCTTCAGCAGAGCGCAGATAC
CAAATACTGTTCTTCTAGTGTAGCCGTAGTTAGGCCACCACTTCAAGAACTCTGTAGCACCGCCTACATA
CCTCGCTCTGCTAATCCTGTTACCAGTGGCTGCTGCCAGTGGCGATAAGTCGTGTCTTACCGGGTTGGAC
TCAAGACGATAGTTACCGGATAAGGCGCAGCGGTCGGGCTGAACGGGGGGTTCGTGCACACAGCCCAGCT
TGGAGCGAACGACCTACACCGAACTGAGATACCTACAGCGTGAGCTATGAGAAAGCGCCACGCTTCCCGA
AGGGAGAAAGGCGGACAGGTATCCGGTAAGCGGCAGGGTCGGAACAGGAGAGCGCACGAGGGAGCTTCCA
GGGGGAAACGCCTGGTATCTTTATAGTCCTGTCGGGTTTCGCCACCTCTGACTTGAGCGTCGATTTTTGT
GATGCTCGTCAGGGGGGCGGAGCCTATGGAAAAACGCCAGCAACGCGGCCTTTTTACGGTTCCTGGCCTT
TTGCTGGCCTTTTGCTCACATGT
Features (pLannotate 1.2.2; 17 found; start..end, strand, type, name):
      1..141     -  repeat_region  AAV2 ITR: inverted terminal repeat of adeno-associated virus serotype 2 inverted
    148..168     +  protein_bind   attB4: mutant version of attB; core recombination site for the Gateway® BP reaction BP Clonase™
    175..622     +  promoter       hSyn promoter: human synapsin I promoter; confers neuron-specific expression (Kügler et al., 2003)
    665..685     +  CDS            FLAG (fragment): FLAG® epitope tag, followed by an enterokinase cleavage site
    722..985     +  CDS            Tnrc6b (fragment): TNR6B_MOUSE - Also known as Kiaa1093. Experimental evidence at protein level: Swiss-Prot protein existence level 1. Plays a role in RNA-mediated gene silencing by both micro- RNAs (miRNAs) and short interfering RNAs (siRNAs). Required for miRNA- dependent translational repression and siRNA-dependent endonucleolytic cleavage of complementary mRNAs by argonaute family proteins. As scaffolding protein associates with argonaute proteins bound to partially complementary mRNAs and simultaneously can recruit CCR4-NOT and PAN deadenylase complexes. From Mus musculus (Mouse).
    992..1711    +  CDS            EYFP: enhanced YFP mammalian codon-optimized
   1721..1741    -  protein_bind   attB2: mutant version of attB; core recombination site for the Gateway® BP reaction BP Clonase™
   1752..2340    +  misc_feature   WPRE: woodchuck hepatitis virus posttranscriptional regulatory element
   2376..2487    +  polyA_signal   bGH poly(A) signal: bovine growth hormone polyadenylation signal
   2591..2731    +  repeat_region  AAV2 ITR: inverted terminal repeat of adeno-associated virus serotype 2 inverted
   2736..2787    -  misc_feature   bom (fragment): basis of mobility region from pBR322
   2806..3261    +  rep_origin     f1 ori (sequence partly withheld): f1 bacteriophage origin of replication; arrow indicates direction of (+) strand synthesis
   3262..3311    -  misc_feature   bom (fragment): basis of mobility region from pBR322
   3413..3448    -  CDS            rop (fragment): Rop protein, which maintains plasmids at low copy number; rop
   3543..3647    +  promoter       AmpR promoter: bla
   3648..4508    +  CDS            AmpR: β-lactamase; bla; confers resistance to ampicillin, carbenicillin, and related antibiotics
   4679..5267    +  rep_origin     ori: high-copy-number ColE1/pMB1/pBR322/pUC origin of replication
