[The description below was written by a language model from this plasmid's Addgene catalogue record and pLannotate feature annotations shown in this document.]
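Description:
pAAV-hSyn-FLAG-HA-T6B-MUT-YFP is an adeno-associated virus transfer plasmid of about 5.3 kb, built on a pAAV backbone and designed for neuron-restricted expression of a control peptide in microRNA studies. It is propagated in bacteria as a high-copy plasmid through a ColE1/pUC-type origin and selected with ampicillin via the β-lactamase gene. An f1 phage origin and short remnants of the pBR322 bom and rop regions are also present in the backbone. Two AAV2 inverted terminal repeats flank the expression cassette and define the segment that is packaged into recombinant AAV particles when replication and capsid functions are supplied in trans.

Between the ITRs, the human synapsin I promoter drives a single fusion open reading frame: N-terminal FLAG and HA epitope tags (only the FLAG tag is picked up by the automated annotation), the mutant T6B peptide, and EYFP. T6B corresponds to a fragment of the TNRC6B scaffold protein, which associates with Argonaute proteins in miRNA-mediated silencing. The catalogue lists the insert as human, whereas the annotation tool matched it to the mouse orthologue. In this version, five tryptophan residues of wild-type T6B are mutated. Given the role of TNRC6 tryptophans in Argonaute binding, the construct presumably serves as a non-binding, inactive control for wild-type T6B, although the record does not state this explicitly. A WPRE and a bovine growth hormone polyadenylation signal follow the coding region to enhance transcript stability and processing. Gateway attB4 and attB2 sites bracket the promoter–fusion unit, apparently left over from assembly. YFP fluorescence and the epitope tags allow transduced neurons and the fusion protein to be identified.
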