Addgene plasmid #235140: pAAV-hSyn-FLAG-HA-T6B-MUT-YFP
Purpose: Expresses the mutant T6B peptide fused with YFP under the human synapsin promoter
Depositing lab: Giordano Lippi. Depositing organization: Scripps California (The Scripps Research Institute). Publication: MicroRNA mechanisms instructing Purkinje cell specification. Zolboot N, Xiao Y, Du JX, Ghanem MM, Choi SY, Junn MJ, Zampa F, Huang Z, MacRae IJ, Lippi G. Neuron. 2025 Apr 1:S0896-6273(25)00181-3. doi: 10.1016/j.neuron.2025.03.009. PubMed 40179877.
Backbone
  Vector backbone: pAAV
  Vector type: AAV
Growth in bacteria
  Bacterial resistance: Ampicillin, 100 μg/mL
  Growth temperature: 37°C
  Growth strain: NEB Stable
  Copy number: High Copy
Gene/Insert
  Gene/Insert name: mutant T6B peptide
  Species: H. sapiens (human)
  Mutation: 5 tryptophan residues of T6B-WT mutated
  Promoter: hSyn
  Tag / fusion protein: FLAG/HA (N terminal on insert)
  Cloning method: Restriction Enzyme; 5′ cloning site XhoI (not destroyed); 3′ cloning site SalI (not destroyed)
Terms and licenses: Academic/Nonprofit Terms; Industry Terms: Not Available to Industry
Depositor comments: Please visit https://doi.org/10.1101/2023.09.28.560023 for bioRxiv preprint.
How to cite: pAAV-hSyn-FLAG-HA-T6B-MUT-YFP was a gift from Giordano Lippi (Addgene plasmid # 235140 ; http://n2t.net/addgene:235140 ; RRID:Addgene_235140)
